>Addgene plasmid #146575 | pAc5.1B-EGFP-DmPop2a_I | depositor full sequence | sequence record 289021 | Full Sequence
CTTCAAGGAATTAATTCTATATTCTAAAAACACAAATGATACTTCTAAAAAAAATCATGAATGGCATCAA
CTCTGAATCAAATCTTTGCAGATGCACCTACTTCTCATTTCCACTGTCACATCATTTTTCCAGATCTCGC
TGCCTGTTATGTGGCCCACAAACCAAGACACGTTTTATGGCCATTAAAGCTGGCTGATCGTCGCCAAACA
CCAAATACATATCAATATGTACATTCGAGAAAGAAGCGATCAAAGAAGCGTCTTCGGGCGAGTAGGAGAA
TGCGGAGGAGAAGGAGAACGAGCTGATCTAGTATCTCTCCACAATCCAATGCCAACTGACCAACTGGCCA
TATTCGGAGCAATTTGAAGCCAATTTCCATCGCCTGGCGATCGCTCCATTCTTGGCTATATGTTTTTCAC
CGTTCCCGGGGCCATTTTCAAAGACTCGTCGGTAAGATAAGATTGTGTCACTCGCTGTCTCTCTTCATTT
GTCGAAGAATGCTGAGGAATTTCGCGATGACGTCGGCGAGTATTTTGAAGAATGAGAATAATTTGTATTT
ATACGAAAATCAGTTAGTGGAATTTTCTACAAAAACATGTTATCTATAGATAATTTTGTTGCAAAATATG
TTGACTATGACAAAGATTGTATGTATATACCTTTAATGTATTCTCATTTTCTTATGTATTTATAATGGCA
ATGATGATACTGATGATATTTTAAGATGATGCCAGACCACAGGCTGATTTCTGCGTCTTTTGCCGAACGC
AGTGCATGTGCGGTTGTTGTTTTTTGGAATAGTTTCAATTTTCGGACTGTCCGCTTTGATTTCAGTTTCT
TGGCTTATTCAAAAAGCAAAGTAAAGCCAAAAAAGCGAGATGGCAATACCAAATGCGGCAAAACGGTAGT
GGAAGGAAAGGGGTGCGGGGCAGCGGAAGGAAGGGTGGGGCGGGGCGTGGCGGGGTCTGTGGCTGGGCGC
GACGTCACCGACGTTGGAGCCACTCCTTTGACCATGTGTGCGTGTGTGTATTATTCGTGTCTCGCCACTC
GCCGGTTGTTTTTTTCTTTTTATCTCGCTCTCTCTAGCGCCATCTCGTACGCATGCTCAACGCACCGCAT
GTTGCCGTGTCCTTTATGCGTCATTTTGGCTCGAAATAGGCAATTATTTAAACAAAGATTAGTCAACGAA
AACGCTAAAATAAATAAGTCTACAATATGGTTACTTATTGCCATGTGTGTGCAGCCAACGATAGCAACAA
AAGCAACAACACAGTGGCTTTCCCTCTTTCACTTTTTGTTTGCAAGCGCGTGCGAGCAAGACGGCACGAC
CGGCAAACGCAATTACGCTGACAAAGAGCAGACGAAGTTTTGGCCGAAAAACATCAAGGCGCCTGATACG
AATGCATTTGCAATAACAATTGCGATATTTAATATTGTTTATGAAGCTGTTTGACTTCAAAACACACAAA
AAAAAAAATAAAACAAATTATTTGAAAGAGAATTAGGAATCGGACAGCTTATCGTTACGGGCTAACAGCA
CACCGAGACGAAATAGCTTACCTGACGTCACAGCCTCTGGAAGAACTGCCGCCAAGCAGAGAGAGAGAGA
AAAAGAGGGAGAGCAGCTTAGACCGCATGTGCTTGTGTGTGAGGCGTCTCTCTCTTCGTCTCCTGTTTGC
GCAAACGCATAGACTGCACTGAGAAAATCGATTACCTATTTTTTATGAATGAATATTTGCACTATTACTA
TTCAAAACTATTAAGATAGCAATCACATTCAATAGCCAAATACTATACCACCTGAGCGATGCAACGAAAT
GATCAATTTGAGCAAAAATGCTGCATATTTAGGACGGCATCATTATAGAAATGCTTCTTGCTGTGTACTT
TTCTCTCGTCTGGCAGCTGTTTCGCCGTTATTGTTAAAACCGGCTTAAGTTAGGTGTGTTTTCTACGACT
AGTGATGCCCCTACTAGAAGATGTGTGTTGCACAAATGTCCCTGAATAACCAATTTGAAGTGCAGATAGC
AGTAAACGTAAGCTAATATGAATATTATTTAACTGTAATGTTTTAATATCGCTGGACATTACTAATAAAC
CCACTATAAACACATGTACATATGTATGTTTTGGCATACAATGAGTAGTTGGGGAAAAAATGTGTAAAAG
CACCGTGACCATCACAGCATAAAGATAACCAGCTGAAGTATCGAATATGAGTAACCCCCAAATTGAATCA
CATGCCGCAACTGATAGGACCCATGGAAGTACACTCTTCATGGCGATATACAAGACACACACAAGCACGA
ACACCCAGTTGCGGAGGAAATTCTCCGTAAATGAAAACCCAATCGGCGAACAATTCATACCCATATATGG
TAAAAGTTTTGAACGCGACTTGAGAGCGGAGAGCATTGCGGCTGATAAGGTTTTAGCGCTAAGCGGGCTT
TATAAAACGGGCTGCGGGACCAGTTTTCATATCACTACCGTTTGAGTTCTTGTGCTGTGTGGATACTCCT
CCCGACACAAAGCCGCTCCATCAGCCAGCAGTCGTCTAATCCAGAGACCCCGGATCGGGGTACCAACATG
GTGAGCAAGGGCGAGGAGCTGTTCACCGGGGTGGTGCCCATCCTGGTCGAGCTGGACGGCGACGTAAACG
GCCACAAGTTCAGCGTGTCCGGCGAGGGCGAGGGCGATGCCACCTACGGCAAGCTGACCCTGAAGTTCAT
CTGCACCACCGGCAAGCTGCCCGTGCCCTGGCCCACCCTCGTGACCACCCTGACCTACGGCGTGCAGTGC
TTCAGCCGCTACCCCGACCACATGAAGCAGCACGACTTCTTCAAGTCCGCCATGCCCGAAGGCTACGTCC
AGGAGCGCACCATCTTCTTCAAGGACGACGGCAACTACAAGACCCGCGCCGAGGTGAAGTTCGAGGGCGA
CACCCTGGTGAACCGCATCGAGCTGAAGGGCATCGACTTCAAGGAGGACGGCAACATCCTGGGGCACAAG
CTGGAGTACAACTACAACAGCCACAACGTCTATATCATGGCCGACAAGCAGAAGAACGGCATCAAGGTGA
ACTTCAAGATCCGCCACAACATCGAGGACGGCAGCGTGCAGCTCGCCGACCACTACCAGCAGAACACCCC
CATCGGCGACGGCCCCGTGCTGCTGCCCGACAACCACTACCTGAGCACCCAGTCCGCCCTGAGCAAAGAC
CCCAACGAGAAGCGCGATCACATGGTCCTGCTGGAGTTCGTGACCGCCGCCGGGATCACTCTCGGCATGG
ACGAGCTGTACAAGCCAAGCTTGAATTCTGCAGATATCATGAAATGGACAATGCCCTCGGCCATCAGTGG
CGCGCCACATGCCCACATACCCAGCAACGAGGAGTGCGGCATCCGCGATGTGTGGAAGCAAAACCTGGAG
GAGGAGTTCCGCACCATACGGAAAGTGGTGCAGAAGTACCACTATGTGGCCATGGACACCGAGTTTCCAG
GCGTGGTAGCACGTCCAGTCGGCGAGTTCCGCTCCACGGCGGACTATCATTACCAGCTGCTGCGCTGTAA
TGTCGATCTGCTGCGGATTATCCAATTGGGCCTTACCTTCATGGACGACGATGGAAAGACACCACCCGGC
TACTCCACCTGGCAGTTCAACTTCAAGTTTAACCTGAGCGAGGACATGTATGCGCAGGACTCGATCGATC
TGCTGCAGAACTCCGGAATTCAGTTCAAGAAGCACGAGGAGGATGGCATCGATCCCATCGACTTCGCCGA
ACTGCTGATGAGCTCTGGCATCGTGCTGGTGGAAAACTTCAAGTGGCTGTGCTTCCACTCCGGCTACGAT
TTTGGCTACCTTCTAAAGCTGCTCACCGATCAGAACCTGCCCCCGGACGAATCTGAATTTTTCGATCTGC
TGCACATCTACTTTCCCAACATCTTCGACATCAAGTATCTGATGAAGTCGTGCAAGAACCTGAAAGGCGG
CCTGCAGGAGGTTGCCGATCAGCTGGAACTGCGGCGCGTGGGCCCCCAGCATCAGGCCGGCTCGGATGCT
CTGCTGACGGGCATGGCCTTCTTCAAAATGCGTGAGATGTTCTTCGAGGACAACATCGACCATGCGAAGT
ACTCCGGACACCTGTACGGCCTGGGTACCTCCTTCATTGTCAATGGCACCAACTTCCACGACAGCAACGG
TGAGACGAACAGCGCTTCATAATCTAGAGGGCCCGCGGTTCGAAGGTAAGCCTATCCCTAACCCTCTCCT
CGGTCTCGATTCTACGCGTACCGGTCATCATCACCATCACCATTGAGTTTAAACCCGCTGATCAGCCTCG
ACTGTGCCTTCTAAGGCCTGAGCTCGCTGATCAGCCTCGATCGAGGATCCAGACATGATAAGATACATTG
ATGAGTTTGGACAAACCACAACTAGAATGCAGTGAAAAAAATGCTTTATTTGTGAAATTTGTGATGCTAT
TGCTTTATTTGTAACCATTATAAGCTGCAATAAACAAGTTAACAACAACAATTGCATTCATTTTATGTTT
CAGGTTCAGGGGGAGGTGTGGGAGGTTTTTTAAAGCAAGTAAAACCTCTACAAATGTGGTATGGCTGATT
ATGATCAGTCGACCGATGCCCTTGAGAGCCTTCAACCCAGTCAGCTCCTTCCGGTGGGCGCGGGGCATGA
CTATCGTCGCCGCACTTATGACTGTCTTCTTTATCATGCAACTCGTAGGACAGGTGCCGGCAGCGCTCTG
GGTCATTTTCGGCGAGGACCGCTTTCGCTGGAGCGCGACGATGATCGGCCTGTCGCTTGCGGTATTCGGA
ATCTTGCACGCCCTCGCTCAAGCCTTCGTCACTGGTCCCGCCACCAAACGTTTCGGCGAGAAGCAGGCCA
TTATCGCCGGCATGGCGGCCGACGCGCTGGGCTACGTCTTGCTGGCGTTCGCGACGCGAGGCTGGATGGC
CTTCCCCATTATGATTCTTCTCGCTTCCGGCGGCATCGGGATGCCCGCGTTGCAGGCCATGCTGTCCAGG
CAGGTAGATGACGACCATCAGGGACAGCTTCAAGGATCGCTCGCGGCTCTTACCAGCCAGCAAAAGGCCA
GGAACCGTAAAAAGGCCGCGTTGCTGGCGTTTTTCCATAGGCTCCGCCCCCCTGACGAGCATCACAAAAA
TCGACGCTCAAGTCAGAGGTGGCGAAACCCGACAGGACTATAAAGATACCAGGCGTTTCCCCCTGGAAGC
TCCCTCGTGCGCTCTCCTGTTCCGACCCTGCCGCTTACCGGATACCTGTCCGCCTTTCTCCCTTCGGGAA
GCGTGGCGCTTTCTCAATGCTCACGCTGTAGGTATCTCAGTTCGGTGTAGGTCGTTCGCTCCAAGCTGGG
CTGTGTGCACGAACCCCCCGTTCAGCCCGACCGCTGCGCCTTATCCGGTAACTATCGTCTTGAGTCCAAC
CCGGTAAGACACGACTTATCGCCACTGGCAGCAGCCACTGGTAACAGGATTAGCAGAGCGAGGTATGTAG
GCGGTGCTACAGAGTTCTTGAAGTGGTGGCCTAACTACGGCTACACTAGAAGGACAGTATTTGGTATCTG
CGCTCTGCTGAAGCCAGTTACCTTCGGAAAAAGAGTTGGTAGCTCTTGATCCGGCAAACAAACCACCGCT
GGTAGCGGTGGTTTTTTTGTTTGCAAGCAGCAGATTACGCGCAGAAAAAAAGGATCTCAAGAAGATCCTT
TGATCTTTTCTACGGGGTCTGACGCTCAGTGGAACGAAAACTCACGTTAAGGGATTTTGGTCATGAGATT
ATCAAAAAGGATCTTCACCTAGATCCTTTTAAATTAAAAATGAAGTTTTAAATCAATCTAAAGTATATAT
GAGTAAACTTGGTCTGACAGTTACCAATGCTTAATCAGTGAGGCACCTATCTCAGCGATCTGTCTATTTC
GTTCATCCATAGTTGCCTGACTCCCCGTCGTGTAGATAACTACGATACGGGAGGGCTTACCATCTGGCCC
CAGTGCTGCAATGATACCGCGAGACCCACGCTCACCGGCTCCAGATTTATCAGCAATAAACCAGCCAGCC
GGAAGGGCCGAGCGCAGAAGTGGTCCTGCAACTTTATCCGCCTCCATCCAGTCTATTAATTGTTGCCGGG
AAGCTAGAGTAAGTAGTTCGCCAGTTAATAGTTTGCGCAACGTTGTTGCCATTGCTGCAGGCATCGTGGT
GTCACGCTCGTCGTTTGGTATGGCTTCATTCAGCTCCGGTTCCCAACGATCAAGGCGAGTTACATGATCC
CCCATGTTGTGCAAAAAAGCGGTTAGCTCCTTCGGTCCTCCGATCGTTGTCAGAAGTAAGTTGGCCGCAG
TGTTATCACTCATGGTTATGGCAGCACTGCATAATTCTCTTACTGTCATGCCATCCGTAAGATGCTTTTC
TGTGACTGGTGAGTACTCAACCAAGTCATTCTGAGAATAGTGTATGCGGCGACCGAGTTGCTCTTGCCCG
GCGTCAACACGGGATAATACCGCGCCACATAGCAGAACTTTAAAAGTGCTCATCATTGGAAAACGTTCTT
CGGGGCGAAAACTCTCAAGGATCTTACCGCTGTTGAGATCCAGTTCGATGTAACCCACTCGTGCACCCAA
CTGATCTTCAGCATCTTTTACTTTCACCAGCGTTTCTGGGTGAGCAAAAACAGGAAGGCAAAATGCCGCA
AAAAAGGGAATAAGGGCGACACGGAAATGTTGAATACTCATACTCTTCCTTTTTCAATATTATTGAAGCA
TTTATCAGGGTTATTGTCTCATGAGCGGATACATATTTGAATGTATTTAGAAAAATAAACAAATAGGGGT
TCCGCGCACATTTCCCCGAAAAGTGCCACCTGACGTCTAAGAAACCATTATTATCATGACATTAACCTAT
AAAAATAGGCGTATCACGAGGCCCTTTCGT
Features (pLannotate 1.2.2; 10 found; start..end, strand, type, name):
     56..2568    +  promoter       Ac5 promoter: Drosophila melanogaster actin 5C promoter
   2588..3304    +  CDS            EGFP: EGFP is a basic (constitutively fluorescent) green fluorescent protein published in 1996, derived from Aequorea victoria. It is reported to be a rapidly-maturing weak dimer with moderate acid sensitivity.
   3407..4180    +  CDS            CNOT7 (fragment): CNOT7_HUMAN - Also known as CAF1. Experimental evidence at protein level: Swiss-Prot protein existence level 1. Has 3'-5' poly(A) exoribonuclease activity for synthetic poly(A) RNA substrate. Its function seems to be partially redundant with that of CNOT8. Catalytic component of the CCR4-NOT complex which is one of the major cellular mRNA deadenylases and is linked to various cellular processes including bulk mRNA degradation, miRNA-mediated repression, translational repression during translational initiation and general transcription regulation. During miRNA-mediated repression the complex se
   4245..4286    +  CDS            V5 tag: epitope tag from simian virus 5
   4386..4520    -  polyA_signal   SV40 poly(A) signal: SV40 polyadenylation signal
   4543..4627    -  CDS            large T antigen (fragment): large T antigen from SV40 (simian virus 40)
   4628..5098    +  CDS            TcR (fragment): tetracycline efflux protein; tet; confers resistance to tetracycline
   5142..5730    -  rep_origin     ori: high-copy-number ColE1/pMB1/pBR322/pUC origin of replication
   5901..6761    -  CDS            AmpR: β-lactamase; bla; confers resistance to ampicillin, carbenicillin, and related antibiotics
   6762..6866    -  promoter       AmpR promoter: bla
