[The description below was written by a language model from this plasmid's Addgene catalogue record and pLannotate feature annotations shown in this document.]
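Description:
pAc5.1B-EGFP-DmPop2a_I is an insect-cell expression plasmid of about 7 kb for producing a GFP-tagged form of the Drosophila melanogaster deadenylase subunit Pop2 (also called CAF1, the fly counterpart of human CNOT7). The catalogue lists the backbone as unknown, although the name and the annotated parts point to a pAc5.1-type vector. Propagation in E. coli relies on a ColE1/pUC-type origin and a β-lactamase gene with its own promoter conferring ampicillin resistance. The automated annotation describes the origin as high-copy, whereas the catalogue lists the plasmid as low copy. Short fragments annotated as tetracycline resistance and SV40 large T antigen appear to be non-functional backbone remnants. No marker for selection in insect cells is annotated.

The expression cassette is driven by the Drosophila actin 5C promoter, which gives strong constitutive transcription in fly cell lines. It is followed by an EGFP coding sequence and then the Pop2 open reading frame, an arrangement consistent with an N-terminal EGFP fusion. The annotation tool labelled this region as a CNOT7 fragment by homology to the human protein, but the record states that the insert derives from the fly CG5684-PA transcript. It carries one non-silent change, I164F, which the depositor found in two independent clones. A V5 epitope tag sequence lies downstream of the insert, though the record does not say whether it is read in frame with the fusion, and an SV40 polyadenylation signal ends the unit.

The stated purpose is insect expression of DmPop2a. The associated publication concerns the recruitment of cytoplasmic deadenylase complexes to miRNA targets by GW182 proteins. An EGFP fusion like this would suit localisation or interaction studies in that setting, though the record does not specify the assays. The depositor sequence may be theoretical or based on Sanger reads.
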