Addgene plasmid #146575: pAc5.1B-EGFP-DmPop2a_I
Purpose: Insect Expression of DmPop2a
Depositing lab: Elisa Izaurralde. Depositing organization: Max Planck Institute for Developmental Biology. Publication: GW182 proteins directly recruit cytoplasmic deadenylase complexes to miRNA targets. Braun JE, Huntzinger E, Fauser M, Izaurralde E. Mol Cell. 2011 Oct 7;44(1):120-33. 10.1016/j.molcel.2011.09.007 PubMed 21981923.
Backbone
  Vector backbone: Unknown
  Vector type: Insect Expression
Growth in bacteria
  Bacterial resistance: Ampicillin, 100 μg/mL
  Growth temperature: 37°C
  Growth strain: DH5alpha
  Copy number: Low Copy
Gene/Insert
  Gene/Insert name: DmPop2a
  Species: D. melanogaster (fly)
  Entrez Gene: Pop2 (a.k.a. Dmel_CG5684, CAF1, CG5684, CNOT7, Caf1, Dmel\CG5684, POP2, pop2)
  Cloning method: Unknown
Terms and licenses: Academic/Nonprofit Terms; Industry Terms: Not Available to Industry
Depositor comments: ORF extracted from CG5684-PA; NM_140281.2, with one non silent mutation I164F; the annotated variations were found in two different clones from 2 independent experiments. Plasmids from this collection were made available to the research community and donated after the lab closed. Please note that the sequence provided by the depositing laboratory may be theoretical/predicted or based on Sanger sequencing results. There may be discrepancies between sequencing results obtained by Addgene and the depositor sequence. If an Addgene verified sequence is not available, please contact before placing your order to request that our lab fully sequence the plasmid.
How to cite: pAc5.1B-EGFP-DmPop2a_I was a gift from Elisa Izaurralde (Addgene plasmid # 146575 ; http://n2t.net/addgene:146575 ; RRID:Addgene_146575)
